>Addgene plasmid #203076 | Salsa-BC235-P3D7 | addgene full sequence | sequence record 421421 | Addgene NGS Result
AGCGCCCAATACGCAAACCGCCTCTCCCCGCGCGTTGGCCGATTCATTAATGCAGTCGAGGGATCTCCAT
AAGAGAAGAGGGACAGCTATGACTGGGAGTAGTCAGGAGAGGAGGAAAAATCTGGCTAGTAAAACATGTA
AGGAAAATTTTAGGGATGTTAAAGAAAAAAATAACACAAAACAAAATATAAAAAAAATCTAACCTCAAGT
CAAGGCTTTTCTATGGAATAAGGAATGGACAGCAGGGGGCTGTTTCATATACTGATGACCTCTTTATAGC
CAACCTTTGTTCATGGCAGCCAGCATATGGGCATATGTTGCCAAACTCTAAACCAAATACTCATTCTGAT
GTTTTAAATGATTTGCCCTCCCATATGTCCTTCCGAGTGAGAGACACAAAAAATTCCAACACACTATTGC
AATGAAAATAAATTTCCTTTATTAGCCAGAAGTCAGATGCTCAAGGGGCTTCATGATGTCCCCATAATTT
TTGGCAGAGGGAAAAAGATCGATCTCAGTGGTATTTGTGAGCCAGGGCATTGGCCACACCAGCCACCACC
TTCTGATAGGCAGCCTGCACCTGAGGAGTGAATTCTTTGCCAAAATGATGAGACAGCACAACAACCAGCA
CGTTGCCCAGGAGCTGTAGGAAAGAGAAGAAGGCATGAACATGGTTAGCAGAGGGGCCCGGTTTGGACTC
AGAGTATTTTATCCTCATCTCAAACAGTGTATATCATTGTAACCATAAAGAGAAAGGCAGGATGATGACC
AGGGTGTAGTTGTTTCTACCAATAAGAATATTTCCACGCCAGCCAGAATTTATATGCAGAAATATTCTAC
CTTATCATTTAATTATAACAATTGTTCTCTAAAACTGTGCTGAAGTACAATATAATATACCCTGATTGCC
TTGAAAAAAAAGTGATTAGAGAAAGTACTTACAATCTGACAAATAAACAAAAGTGAATTTAAAAATTCGT
TACAAATGCAAGCTAAAGTTTAACGAAAAAGTTACAGAAAATGAAAAGAAAATAAGAGGAGACAATGGTT
GTCAACAGAGTAGAAAGTGAAAGAAACAAAATTATCATGAGGGTCCATGGTGATACAAGGGACATCTTCC
CATTCTAAACAACACCCTGAAAACTTTGCCCCCTCCATATAACATGAATTTTACAATAGCGAAAAAGAAA
GAACAATCAAGGGTCCCCAAACTCACCCTGAAGTTCTCAGCTCTAGAGATATCGTCGAGGCCGCGCTAGC
GTTTAAACTGTCGACCTTAATTAAGAGATCTGCTCGAGGCGCGTCAGCTGACTAGAGGATCCCCGGGTAC
CGAGCTCGAATTCGGGGCCGCGGAGGCTGGATCGGTCCCGGTGTCTTCTATGGAGGTCAAAACAGCGTGG
ATGGCGTCTCCAGGCGATCTGACGGTTCACTAAACGAGCTCTGCTTATATAGGCCTCCCACCGTACACGC
CTACCTCGACCCGGGTACCGAGCTCGACTTTCACTTTTCTCTATCACTGATAGGGAGTGGTAAACTCGAC
TTTCACTTTTCTCTATCACTGATAGGGAGTGGTAAACTCGACTTTCACTTTTCTCTATCACTGATAGGGA
GTGGTAAACTCGACTTTCACTTTTCTCTATCACTGATAGGGAGTGGTAAACTCGACTTTCACTTTTCTCT
ATCACTGATAGGGAGTGGTAAACTCGACCTATATAAGCAGAGCTCGTTTAGTGAACCGTCAGATCGCCTG
GAGACGCCATCCACGCTGTTTTGACCTCCATAGAAGACACCGGGACCGATCCAGCCTCCGCGGCCCCGAA
TTCCTGCAGCGGCCGCTCTAGAACTAGTGGATCCCCGCGGATGGTGAGCAAGGGCGAGGAGCTGTTCACC
GGGGTGGTGCCCATCCTGGTCGAGCTGGACGGCGACGTAAACGGCCACAAGTTCAGCGTGTCCGGCGAGG
GCGAGGGCGATGCCACCTACGGCAAGCTGACCCTGAAGTTCATCTGCACCACCGGCAAGCTGCCCGTGCC
CTGGCCCACCCTCGTGACCACCCTGACCTACGGCGTGCAGTGCTTCAGCCGCTACCCCGACCACATGAAG
CAGCACGACTTCTTCAAGTCCGCCATGCCCGAAGGCTACGTCCAGGAGCGCACCATCTTCTTCAAGGACG
ACGGCAACTACAAGACCCGCGCCGAGGTGAAGTTCGAGGGCGACACCCTGGTGAACCGCATCGAGCTGAA
GGGCATCGACTTCAAGGAGGACGGCAACATCCTGGGGCACAAGCTGGAGTACAACTACAACAGCCACAAC
GTCTATATCATGGCCGACAAGCAGAAGAACGGCATCAAGGTGAACTTCAAGATCCGCCACAACATCGAGG
ACGGCAGCGTGCAGCTCGCCGACCACTACCAGCAGAACACCCCCATCGGCGACGGCCCCGTGCTGCTGCC
CGACAACCACTACCTGAGCACCCAGTCCGCCCTGAGCAAAGACCCCAACGAGAAGCGCGATCACATGGTC
CTGCTGGAGTTCGTGACCGCCGCCGGGATCACTCTCGGCATGGACGAGCTGTACAAGTAATCAGAGCTGT
GAATTCGATATCAAGCTTGTCGACCTAGTTCTAGAGGATCCAGACATGATAAGATACATTGATGAGTTTG
GACAAACCACAACTAGAATGCAGTGAAAAAAATGCTTTATTTGTGAAATTTGTGATGCTATTGCTTTATT
TGTAACCATTATAAGCTGCAATAAACAAGTTAACAACAACAATTGCATTCATTTTATGTTTCAGGTTCAG
GGGGAGGTGTGGGAGGTTTTTTAAAGCAAGTAAAACCTCTACAAATGTGGTATGGCTGATTATGATCCTG
CAAGCCTCGTCGTCCTGGCCGGACCACGCTATCTGTGCAAGGTCCCCGGCCCCGGACGCGCGCTCCATGA
GCAGAGCGCCCGCCGCCGAGGCGAAGACTCGGGCGGCGCCCTGCCCGTCCCACCAGGTCAACAGGCGGTA
ACCGGCCTCTTCATCGGGAATGCGCGCGACCTTCAGCATCGCCGGCATGTCCCCCTGGCGGACGGGAAGT
ATCCAGCTCGACCAAGCTGGCCGCGTCGAGTGAAGACGAAAGGGCCTCGTGATACGCCTATTTTTATAGG
TTAATGTCATGATAATAATGGTTTCTTAGACGTCAGGTGGCACTTTTCGGGGAAATGTGCGCGGAACCCC
TATTTGTTTATTTTTCTAAATACATTCAAATATGTATCCGCTCATGAGACAATAACCCTGATAAATGCTT
CAATAATATTGAAAAAGGAAGAGTATGAGTATTCAACATTTCCGTGTCGCCCTTATTCCCTTTTTTGCGG
CATTTTGCCTTCCTGTTTTTGCTCACCCAGAAACGCTGGTGAAAGTAAAAGATGCTGAAGATCAGTTGGG
TGCACGAGTGGGTTACATCGAACTGGATCTCAACAGCGGTAAGATCCTTGAGAGTTTTCGCCCCGAAGAA
CGTTTTCCAATGATGAGCACTTTTAAAGTTCTGCTATGTGGCGCGGTATTATCCCGTGTTGACGCCGGGC
AAGAGCAACTCGGTCGCCGCATACACTATTCTCAGAATGACTTGGTTGAGTACTCACCAGTCACAGAAAA
GCATCTTACGGATGGCATGACAGTAAGAGAATTATGCAGTGCTGCCATAACCATGAGTGATAACACTGCG
GCCAACTTACTTCTGACAACGATCGGAGGACCGAAGGAGCTAACCGCTTTTTTGCACAACATGGGGGATC
ATGTAACTCGCCTTGATCGTTGGGAACCGGAGCTGAATGAAGCCATACCAAACGACGAGCGTGACACCAC
GATGCCTGTAGCAATGGCAACAACGTTGCGCAAACTATTAACTGGCGAACTACTTACTCTAGCTTCCCGG
CAACAATTAATAGACTGGATGGAGGCGGATAAAGTTGCAGGACCACTTCTGCGCTCGGCCCTTCCGGCTG
GCTGGTTTATTGCTGATAAATCTGGAGCCGGTGAGCGTGGGTCTCGCGGTATCATTGCAGCACTGGGGCC
AGATGGTAAGCCCTCCCGTATCGTAGTTATCTACACGACGGGGAGTCAGGCAACTATGGATGAACGAAAT
AGACAGATCGCTGAGATAGGTGCCTCACTGATTAAGCATTGGTAACTGTCAGACCAAGTTTACTCATATA
TACTTTAGATTGATTTAAAACTTCATTTTTAATTTAAAAGGATCTAGGTGAAGATCCTTTTTGATAATCT
CATGACCAAAATCCCTTAACGTGAGTTTTCGTTCCACTGAGCGTCAGACCCCGTAGAAAAGATCAAAGGA
TCTTCTTGAGATCCTTTTTTTCTGCGCGTAATCTGCTGCTTGCAAACAAAAAAACCACCGCTACCAGCGG
TGGTTTGTTTGCCGGATCAAGAGCTACCAACTCTTTTTCCGAAGGTAACTGGCTTCAGCAGAGCGCAGAT
ACCAAATACTGTTCTTCTAGTGTAGCCGTAGTTAGGCCACCACTTCAAGAACTCTGTAGCACCGCCTACA
TACCTCGCTCTGCTAATCCTGTTACCAGTGGCTGCTGCCAGTGGCGATAAGTCGTGTCTTACCGGGTTGG
ACTCAAGACGATAGTTACCGGATAAGGCGCAGCGGTCGGGCTGAACGGGGGGTTCGTGCACACAGCCCAG
CTTGGAGCGAACGACCTACACCGAACTGAGATACCTACAGCGTGAGCTATGAGAAAGCGCCACGCTTCCC
GAAGGGAGAAAGGCGGACAGGTATCCGGTAAGCGGCAGGGTCGGAACAGGAGAGCGCACGAGGGAGCTTC
CAGGGGGAAACGCCTGGTATCTTTATAGTCCTGTCGGGTTTCGCCACCTCTGACTTGAGCGTCGATTTTT
GTGATGCTCGTCAGGGGGGCGGAGCCTATGGAAAAACGCCAGCAACGCGGCCTTTTTACGGTTCCTGGCC
TTTTGCTGGCCTTTTGCTCACATGTTCTTTCCTGCGTTATCCCCTGATTCTGTGGATAACCGTATTACCG
CCTTTGAGTGAGCTGATACCGCTCGCCGCAGCCGAACGACCGAGCGCAGCGAGTCAGTGAGCGAGGAAGC
GGAAG
Features (pLannotate 1.2.2; 17 found; start..end, strand, type, name):
      2..55      +  CDS            lacI (fragment): lac repressor; lacI; The lac repressor binds to the lac operator to inhibit transcription in E. coli. This inhibition can be relieved by adding lactose or isopropyl-β-D-thiogalactopyranoside (IPTG).
    388..443     -  polyA_signal   β-globin poly(A) signal: rabbit β-globin polyadenylation signal (Gil and Proudfoot, 1987)
    518..640     -  CDS            HBB: HBB_COLGU - Experimental evidence at transcript level: Swiss-Prot protein existence level 2. Involved in oxygen transport from the lung to the various peripheral tissues. From Colobus guereza (Mantled guereza) (Eastern black-and-white colobus monkey).
    644..1216    -  intron         β-globin intron: intron from rabbit β-globin gene
   1312..1343    -  misc_feature   MCS (fragment): pUC18/19 multiple cloning site
   1437..1475    -  promoter       minimal CMV promoter: human cytomegalovirus (CMV) immediate early promoter
   1493..1708    -  protein_bind   tetracycline response element (fragment): contains seven copies of the tetracycline operator tetO tetracycline repressor TetR
   1708..1753    +  promoter       TRE3GV promoter (fragment): 3rd-generation Tet-responsive promoter that can be activated by binding of Tet-On® 3G, optimized for retroviral and lentiviral vectors
   1829..1856    +  misc_feature   MCS (fragment): pBluescript multiple cloning site
   1861..2580    +  CDS            EGFP: the original enhanced GFP (Yang et al., 1996) mammalian codon-optimized
   2591..2613    +  misc_feature   MCS (fragment): pBluescript multiple cloning site
   2627..2761    -  polyA_signal   SV40 poly(A) signal: SV40 polyadenylation signal
   2784..2867    -  CDS            large T antigen (fragment): large T antigen from SV40 (simian virus 40)
   2861..3091    -  CDS            str (fragment): STR_KLEPN - Protein inferred from homology: Swiss-Prot protein existence level 3. The aminoglycoside phosphotransferases achieve inactivation of their antibiotic substrates by phosphorylation. From Klebsiella pneumoniae.
   3210..3314    +  promoter       AmpR promoter: bla
   3315..4175    +  CDS            AmpR: β-lactamase; bla; confers resistance to ampicillin, carbenicillin, and related antibiotics
   4346..4934    +  rep_origin     ori: high-copy-number ColE1/pMB1/pBR322/pUC origin of replication
