[The description below was written by a language model from this plasmid's Addgene catalogue record and pLannotate feature annotations shown in this document.]
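Description:
Salsa-BC235-P3D7 is a 5.1 kb mammalian expression plasmid built on the pCER206 backbone. It is one member of a set of barcoded reporter plasmids for PRESTO-Salsa, a highly multiplexed assay for screening bioactivity across G protein-coupled receptors. It is maintained in E. coli as a high-copy plasmid through a ColE1/pUC-type origin and is selected with ampicillin via the bla (AmpR) gene and its native promoter. No mammalian selection marker is annotated, which is consistent with transient delivery, though the record does not say so.

The payload is a synthetic insert of about 730 bp, made up of mammalian codon-optimised EGFP and a short barcode designated BC235. It was cloned between BsrGI and HindIII sites that remain intact, and the barcode itself is not annotated in the feature table. Expression is driven by a tetracycline response element. The annotation shows a block of tetO repeats flanked by a TRE3G-type minimal promoter fragment facing EGFP and, on the opposite strand, a minimal CMV promoter. This suggests a bidirectional Tet-responsive arrangement. The reverse-facing arm runs through an MCS fragment into a rabbit β-globin intron, a short globin coding remnant and the β-globin polyadenylation signal, with no additional reporter annotated there. An SV40 poly(A) signal lies just downstream of EGFP, although it is annotated on the reverse strand. The small lacI, large T antigen and str fragments appear to be backbone remnants.

In use, a tetracycline-controlled transactivator binding the TRE would produce an EGFP transcript carrying the barcode. Sequencing that barcode can then identify which reporter, and hence which paired receptor, was activated in a pooled experiment. The record does not state which receptor BC235 corresponds to.
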