Addgene plasmid #203076: Salsa-BC235-P3D7
Purpose: Expression of barcoded reporter plasmid for PRESTO-Salsa; EGFP/BC235
Depositing lab: Noah Palm. Depositing organization: Yale University. Publication: Highly multiplexed bioactivity screening reveals human and microbiota metabolome-GPCRome interactions. Chen H, Rosen CE, Gonzalez-Hernandez JA, Song D, Potempa J, Ring AM, Palm NW. Cell. 2023 Jul 6;186(14):3095-3110.e19. doi: 10.1016/j.cell.2023.05.024. Epub 2023 Jun 14. PubMed 37321219.
Backbone
  Vector backbone: pCER206
  Vector type: Mammalian Expression
Growth in bacteria
  Bacterial resistance: Ampicillin, 100 μg/mL
  Growth temperature: 37°C
  Growth strain: DH5alpha
  Copy number: High Copy
Gene/Insert
  Gene/Insert name: EGFP/BC235
  Species: Synthetic
  Insert size (bp): 730
  Promoter: Tet Response Element (TRE)
  Cloning method: Restriction Enzyme; 5′ cloning site BsrGI (not destroyed); 3′ cloning site HindIII (not destroyed)
  Sequencing primers: 5′ Custom primer (GAAGCGCGATCACATGG)
Terms and licenses: Academic/Nonprofit Terms; Industry Terms: Not Available to Industry
How to cite: Salsa-BC235-P3D7 was a gift from Noah Palm (Addgene plasmid # 203076 ; http://n2t.net/addgene:203076 ; RRID:Addgene_203076)
