>Addgene plasmid #203076 | Salsa-BC235-P3D7 | depositor partial sequence | sequence record 393949 | BC235
TCAGAGCTGT
